Addgene plasmid #211345: pDOXOFF 15xGly
Purpose: DOX-regulated lentiviral expression of 15xGly-EGFP-3xHA
Depositing lab: Raghu Chivukula. Depositing organization: Massachusetts General Hospital. Publication: Polyglycine-mediated aggregation of FAM98B disrupts tRNA processing in GGC repeat disorders. Yang J, Xu Y, Ziehr DR, Taylor MS, Valenstein ML, Frenkel EM, Bush JR, Rutter K, Stevanovski I, Shi CY, Kesavan M, Pinto RM, Deveson I, Bartel DP, Sabatini DM, Chivukula RR. Science. 2025 Jul 17;389(6757):eado2403. doi: 10.1126/science.ado2403. Epub 2025 Jul 17. PubMed 40674500.
Backbone
  Vector backbone: pDOXOFFo7v1
  Vector type: Lentiviral
  Selectable markers: Blasticidin
Growth in bacteria
  Bacterial resistance: Ampicillin, 100 μg/mL
  Growth temperature: 37°C
  Growth strain: NEB Stable
  Copy number: High Copy
Gene/Insert
  Gene/Insert name: 15xGly-EGFP-3xHA
  Tag / fusion protein: EGFP-3xHA (C terminal on insert)
Terms and licenses: Academic/Nonprofit Terms; Industry Terms: Not Available to Industry
How to cite: pDOXOFF 15xGly was a gift from Raghu Chivukula (Addgene plasmid # 211345 ; http://n2t.net/addgene:211345 ; RRID:Addgene_211345)
