[The description below was written by a language model from this plasmid's Addgene catalogue record and pLannotate feature annotations shown in this document.]
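Description:
pDOXOFF 15xGly is a third-generation, self-inactivating lentiviral transfer plasmid built on the pDOXOFFo7v1 backbone for doxycycline-regulated expression of a 15-glycine tract fused to EGFP and a C-terminal 3xHA tag. In bacteria it is maintained through a high-copy ColE1/pUC-type origin and ampicillin resistance (bla). The viral portion has an RSV promoter driving a truncated HIV-1 5' LTR, followed by the Ψ packaging signal with a gag fragment, the Rev response element for Rev-dependent export of the genomic RNA, and the cPPT/CTS. A WPRE, a ΔU3 3' LTR and an SV40 polyadenylation signal close the genome. An SV40 origin lies in the plasmid backbone.

The payload is an all-in-one Tet system. A TRE3G tetracycline-responsive promoter sits upstream of the 15xGly-EGFP-3xHA open reading frame. The short "chicken β-actin promoter" hits annotated just before EGFP are probably spurious matches to the GC-rich glycine-coding stretch, which is not itself annotated. Downstream, a human PGK promoter drives blasticidin S deaminase for selection of transduced mammalian cells, followed by a Tet transactivator carrying VP16-derived minimal activation domains. The automated annotation labels this transactivator as an rtTA3 fragment, but the plasmid's name suggests a Tet-Off arrangement, in which doxycycline would silence rather than induce expression. The record states only "DOX-regulated" and does not show how the BSD and transactivator coding regions are linked.

The associated publication concerns polyglycine-mediated aggregation in GGC repeat expansion disorders. This suggests the construct provides a defined-length polyglycine reporter that can be followed by fluorescence or HA detection in stably transduced cells.
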