Features (pLannotate 1.2.2; 29 found; start..end, strand, type, name):
     40..175     +  rep_origin     SV40 ori: SV40 origin of replication
    183..246     +  promoter       AmpR promoter: bla
    247..1107    +  CDS            AmpR: β-lactamase; bla; confers resistance to ampicillin, carbenicillin, and related antibiotics
   1278..1866    +  rep_origin     ori: high-copy-number ColE1/pMB1/pBR322/pUC origin of replication
   2049..2141    +  CDS            lacI (fragment): lac repressor; lacI; The lac repressor binds to the lac operator to inhibit transcription in E. coli. This inhibition can be relieved by adding lactose or isopropyl-β-D-thiogalactopyranoside (IPTG).
   2154..2175    +  protein_bind   CAP binding site: CAP binding activates transcription in the presence of cAMP. E. coli catabolite activator protein
   2190..2220    +  promoter       lac promoter: promoter for the E. coli lac operon
   2228..2244    +  protein_bind   lac operator: The lac repressor binds to the lac operator to inhibit transcription in E. coli. This inhibition can be relieved by adding lactose or isopropyl-β-D-thiogalactopyranoside (IPTG). lac repressor encoded by lacI
   2289..2307    +  promoter       T3 promoter: promoter for bacteriophage T3 RNA polymerase
   2335..2561    +  promoter       RSV promoter: Rous sarcoma virus enhancer/promoter
   2562..2742    +  LTR            5' LTR (truncated): truncated 5' long terminal repeat (LTR) from HIV-1
   2789..2914    +  misc_feature   HIV-1 Ψ: packaging signal of human immunodeficiency virus type 1
   2898..3261    +  CDS            HIV-1 gag (fragment): gag protein from human immunodeficiency virus 1; gag
   3407..3640    +  misc_feature   RRE: The Rev response element (RRE) of HIV-1 allows for Rev-dependent mRNA export from the nucleus to the cytoplasm.
   4017..4041    +  CDS            Rev (fragment): human immunodeficiency virus 1 (HIV-1) Rev protein; rev; enhances nuclear export of unspliced and incompletely spliced viral mRNAs
   4082..4199    +  misc_feature   cPPT/CTS: central polypurine tract and central termination sequence of HIV-1
   4268..4646    +  promoter       TRE3G promoter: 3rd-generation Tet-responsive promoter that can be activated by binding of Tet-On® 3G
   4732..4749    +  promoter       chicken β-actin promoter (fragment): contains a 21-bp deletion relative to the standard chicken β-actin promoter
   4750..4767    +  promoter       chicken β-actin promoter (fragment): contains a 21-bp deletion relative to the standard chicken β-actin promoter
   4789..5502    +  CDS            EGFP: EGFP is a basic (constitutively fluorescent) green fluorescent protein published in 1996, derived from Aequorea victoria. It is reported to be a rapidly-maturing weak dimer with moderate acid sensitivity.
   5515..5537    +  CDS            3xHA (fragment): three tandem HA epitope tags
   5632..6142    +  promoter       hPGK promoter: human phosphoglycerate kinase 1 promoter
   6158..6544    +  CDS            BSD: blasticidin S deaminase; Aspergillus terreus BSD; confers resistance to blasticidin
   6608..7305    +  CDS            rtTA3 (fragment): reverse tetracycline transactivator 3 activates expression from Tet-responsive promoters in the presence of doxycycline
   7235..7345    +  CDS            VP48: 3 tandem repeats of the minimal activation domain of herpes simplex virus VP16 (Cheng et al., 2013)
   7381..7929    +  misc_feature   WPRE (fragment): woodchuck hepatitis virus posttranscriptional regulatory element
   7955..8026    +  CDS            nef (fragment): NEF_HV1Z2 - Experimental evidence at protein level: Swiss-Prot protein existence level 1. Extracellular Nef protein targets CD4(+) T-lymphocytes for apoptosis by interacting with CXCR4 surface receptors. From Human immunodeficiency virus type 1 group M subtype D (isolate Z2/CDC-Z34) (HIV-1).
   8028..8261    +  LTR            3' LTR (ΔU3): self-inactivating 3' long terminal repeat (LTR) from HIV-1
   8333..8454    +  polyA_signal   SV40 poly(A) signal: SV40 polyadenylation signal
>Addgene plasmid #211345 | pDOXOFF 15xGly | addgene full sequence | sequence record 481880 | Addgene NGS Result
TCATGTCTGGCTCTAGCTATCCCGCCCCTAACTCCGCCCATCCCGCCCCTAACTCCGCCCAGTTCCGCCC
ATTCTCCGCCCCATGGCTGACTAATTTTTTTTATTTATGCAGAGGCCGAGGCCGCCTCGGCCTCTGAGCT
ATTCCAGAAGTAGTGAGGAGGCTTTTTTGGAGGCCTTTCAAATATGTATCCGCTCATGAGACAATAACCC
TGATAAATGCTTCAATAATATTGAAAAAGGAAGAGTATGAGTATTCAACATTTCCGTGTCGCCCTTATTC
CCTTTTTTGCGGCATTTTGCCTTCCTGTTTTTGCTCACCCAGAAACGCTGGTGAAAGTAAAAGATGCTGA
AGATCAGTTGGGTGCACGAGTGGGTTACATCGAACTGGATCTCAACAGCGGTAAGATCCTTGAGAGTTTT
CGCCCCGAAGAACGTTTTCCAATGATGAGCACTTTTAAAGTTCTGCTATGTGGCGCGGTATTATCCCGTA
TTGACGCCGGGCAAGAGCAACTCGGTCGCCGCATACACTATTCTCAGAATGACTTGGTTGAGTACTCACC
AGTCACAGAAAAGCATCTTACGGATGGCATGACAGTAAGAGAATTATGCAGTGCTGCCATAACCATGAGT
GATAACACTGCGGCCAACTTACTTCTGACAACGATCGGAGGACCGAAGGAGCTAACCGCTTTTTTGCACA
ACATGGGGGATCATGTAACTCGCCTTGATCGTTGGGAACCGGAGCTGAATGAAGCCATACCAAACGACGA
GCGTGACACCACGATGCCTGTAGCAATGGCAACAACGTTGCGCAAACTATTAACTGGCGAACTACTTACT
CTAGCTTCCCGGCAACAATTAATAGACTGGATGGAGGCGGATAAAGTTGCAGGACCACTTCTGCGCTCGG
CCCTTCCGGCTGGCTGGTTTATTGCTGATAAATCTGGAGCCGGTGAGCGTGGGTCTCGCGGTATCATTGC
AGCACTGGGGCCAGATGGTAAGCCCTCCCGTATCGTAGTTATCTACACGACGGGGAGTCAGGCAACTATG
GATGAACGAAATAGACAGATCGCTGAGATAGGTGCCTCACTGATTAAGCATTGGTAACTGTCAGACCAAG
TTTACTCATATATACTTTAGATTGATTTAAAACTTCATTTTTAATTTAAAAGGATCTAGGTGAAGATCCT
TTTTGATAATCTCATGACCAAAATCCCTTAACGTGAGTTTTCGTTCCACTGAGCGTCAGACCCCGTAGAA
AAGATCAAAGGATCTTCTTGAGATCCTTTTTTTCTGCGCGTAATCTGCTGCTTGCAAACAAAAAAACCAC
CGCTACCAGCGGTGGTTTGTTTGCCGGATCAAGAGCTACCAACTCTTTTTCCGAAGGTAACTGGCTTCAG
CAGAGCGCAGATACCAAATACTGTTCTTCTAGTGTAGCCGTAGTTAGGCCACCACTTCAAGAACTCTGTA
GCACCGCCTACATACCTCGCTCTGCTAATCCTGTTACCAGTGGCTGCTGCCAGTGGCGATAAGTCGTGTC
TTACCGGGTTGGACTCAAGACGATAGTTACCGGATAAGGCGCAGCGGTCGGGCTGAACGGGGGGTTCGTG
CACACAGCCCAGCTTGGAGCGAACGACCTACACCGAACTGAGATACCTACAGCGTGAGCTATGAGAAAGC
GCCACGCTTCCCGAAGGGAGAAAGGCGGACAGGTATCCGGTAAGCGGCAGGGTCGGAACAGGAGAGCGCA
CGAGGGAGCTTCCAGGGGGAAACGCCTGGTATCTTTATAGTCCTGTCGGGTTTCGCCACCTCTGACTTGA
GCGTCGATTTTTGTGATGCTCGTCAGGGGGGCGGAGCCTATGGAAAAACGCCAGCAACGCGGCCTTTTTA
CGGTTCCTGGCCTTTTGCTGGCCTTTTGCTCACATGTTCTTTCCTGCGTTATCCCCTGATTCTGTGGATA
ACCGTATTACCGCCTTTGAGTGAGCTGATACCGCTCGCCGCAGCCGAACGACCGAGCGCAGCGAGTCAGT
GAGCGAGGAAGCGGAAGAGCGCCCAATACGCAAACCGCCTCTCCCCGCGCGTTGGCCGATTCATTAATGC
AGCTGGCACGACAGGTTTCCCGACTGGAAAGCGGGCAGTGAGCGCAACGCAATTAATGTGAGTTAGCTCA
CTCATTAGGCACCCCAGGCTTTACACTTTATGCTTCCGGCTCGTATGTTGTGTGGAATTGTGAGCGGATA
ACAATTTCACACAGGAAACAGCTATGACCATGATTACGCCAAGCGCGCAATTAACCCTCACTAAAGGGAA
CAAAAGCTGGAGCTGCAAGCTTAATGTAGTCTTATGCAATACTCTTGTAGTCTTGCAACATGGTAACGAT
GAGTTAGCAACATGCCTTACAAGGAGAGAAAAAGCACCGTGCATGCCGATTGGTGGAAGTAAGGTGGTAC
GATCGTGCCTTATTAGGAAGGCAACAGACGGGTCTGACATGGATTGGACGAACCACTGAATTGCCGCATT
GCAGAGATATTGTATTTAAGTGCCTAGCTCGATACATAAACGGGTCTCTCTGGTTAGACCAGATCTGAGC
CTGGGAGCTCTCTGGCTAACTAGGGAACCCACTGCTTAAGCCTCAATAAAGCTTGCCTTGAGTGCTTCAA
GTAGTGTGTGCCCGTCTGTTGTGTGACTCTGGTAACTAGAGATCCCTCAGACCCTTTTAGTCAGTGTGGA
AAATCTCTAGCAGTGGCGCCCGAACAGGGACTTGAAAGCGAAAGGGAAACCAGAGGAGCTCTCTCGACGC
AGGACTCGGCTTGCTGAAGCGCGCACGGCAAGAGGCGAGGGGCGGCGACTGGTGAGTACGCCAAAAATTT
TGACTAGCGGAGGCTAGAAGGAGAGAGATGGGTGCGAGAGCGTCAGTATTAAGCGGGGGAGAATTAGATC
GCGATGGGAAAAAATTCGGTTAAGGCCAGGGGGAAAGAAAAAATATAAATTAAAACATATAGTATGGGCA
AGCAGGGAGCTAGAACGATTCGCAGTTAATCCTGGCCTGTTAGAAACATCAGAAGGCTGTAGACAAATAC
TGGGACAGCTACAACCATCCCTTCAGACAGGATCAGAAGAACTTAGATCATTATATAATACAGTAGCAAC
CCTCTATTGTGTGCATCAAAGGATAGAGATAAAAGACACCAAGGAAGCTTTAGACAAGATAGAGGAAGAG
CAAAACAAAAGTAAGACCACCGCACAGCAAGCGGCCGCTGATCTTCAGACCTGGAGGAGGAGATATGAGG
GACAATTGGAGAAGTGAATTATATAAATATAAAGTAGTAAAAATTGAACCATTAGGAGTAGCACCCACCA
AGGCAAAGAGAAGAGTGGTGCAGAGAGAAAAAAGAGCAGTGGGAATAGGAGCTTTGTTCCTTGGGTTCTT
GGGAGCAGCAGGAAGCACTATGGGCGCAGCGTCAATGACGCTGACGGTACAGGCCAGACAATTATTGTCT
GGTATAGTGCAGCAGCAGAACAATTTGCTGAGGGCTATTGAGGCGCAACAGCATCTGTTGCAACTCACAG
TCTGGGGCATCAAGCAGCTCCAGGCAAGAATCCTGGCTGTGGAAAGATACCTAAAGGATCAACAGCTCCT
GGGGATTTGGGGTTGCTCTGGAAAACTCATTTGCACCACTGCTGTGCCTTGGAATGCTAGTTGGAGTAAT
AAATCTCTGGAACAGATTTGGAATCACACGACCTGGATGGAGTGGGACAGAGAAATTAACAATTACACAA
GCTTAATACACTCCTTAATTGAAGAATCGCAAAACCAGCAAGAAAAGAATGAACAAGAATTATTGGAATT
AGATAAATGGGCAAGTTTGTGGAATTGGTTTAACATAACAAATTGGCTGTGGTATATAAAATTATTCATA
ATGATAGTAGGAGGCTTGGTAGGTTTAAGAATAGTTTTTGCTGTACTTTCTATAGTGAATAGAGTTAGGC
AGGGATATTCACCATTATCGTTTCAGACCCACCTCCCAACCCCGAGGGGACAATTCTCGACCTCGAGACA
AATGGCAGTATTCATCCACAATTTTAAAAGAAAAGGGGGGATTGGGGGGTACAGTGCAGGGGAAAGAATA
GTAGACATAATAGCAACAGACATACAAACTAAAGAATTACAAAAACAAATTACAAAAATTCAAAATTTTC
GGGTTTATTACAGGGACAGCAGAGATCCACTTTGGCCGCGAATCGGGATTCGCCCTTAAGCTAGCTCGAG
TTTACTCCCTATCAGTGATAGAGAACGTATGAAGAGTTTACTCCCTATCAGTGATAGAGAACGTATGCAG
ACTTTACTCCCTATCAGTGATAGAGAACGTATAAGGAGTTTACTCCCTATCAGTGATAGAGAACGTATGA
CCAGTTTACTCCCTATCAGTGATAGAGAACGTATCTACAGTTTACTCCCTATCAGTGATAGAGAACGTAT
ATCCAGTTTACTCCCTATCAGTGATAGAGAACGTATAAGCTTTAGGCGTGTACGGTGGGCGCCTATAAAA
GCAGAGCTCGTTTAGTGAACCGTCAGATCGCCTGGAGCAATTCCACAACACTTTTGTCTTATACCAACTT
TCCGTACCACTTCCTACCCTCGTAAAGTCAGTTGGCCAGGCCTAGTTGGCCAGGCCTAGTGCCGAATTCG
CCACCATGGGGTTGCCGCTGCCAGGGGGCGTGCGGCAGCGCGGCGGCGGCGGCGGCGGCGGCGGCGGCGG
CGGCGGCGGCGGAGGCTGGGCCTCGACGGTGAGCAAGGGCGAGGAGCTGTTCACCGGGGTGGTGCCCATC
CTGGTCGAGCTGGACGGCGACGTAAACGGCCACAAGTTCAGCGTGTCCGGCGAGGGCGAGGGCGATGCCA
CCTACGGCAAGCTGACCCTGAAGTTCATCTGCACCACCGGCAAGCTGCCCGTGCCCTGGCCCACCCTCGT
GACCACCCTGACCTACGGCGTGCAGTGCTTCAGCCGCTACCCCGACCACATGAAGCAGCACGACTTCTTC
AAGTCCGCCATGCCCGAAGGCTACGTCCAGGAGCGCACCATCTTCTTCAAGGACGACGGCAACTACAAGA
CCCGCGCCGAGGTGAAGTTCGAGGGCGACACCCTGGTGAACCGCATCGAGCTGAAGGGCATCGACTTCAA
GGAGGACGGCAACATCCTGGGGCACAAGCTGGAGTACAACTACAACAGCCACAACGTCTATATCATGGCC
GACAAGCAGAAGAACGGCATCAAGGTGAACTTCAAGATCCGCCACAACATCGAGGACGGCAGCGTGCAGC
TCGCCGACCACTACCAGCAGAACACCCCCATCGGCGACGGCCCCGTGCTGCTGCCCGACAACCACTACCT
GAGCACCCAGTCCGCCCTGAGCAAAGACCCCAACGAGAAGCGCGATCACATGGTCCTGCTGGAGTTCGTG
ACCGCCGCCGGGATCACTCTCGGCATGGACGAGCTGTACAAGGGAGGGAGCGGCTATCCCTATGACGTGC
CTGATTACGCCGGCACAGGATCATACCCCTATGATGTGCCTGACTACGCTGGCAGCGCCGGATACCCTTA
TGATGTGCCTGATTATGCTTAGTGAGGATCCGGGGTTGGGGTTGCGCCTTTTCCAAGGCAGCCCTGGGTT
TGCGCAGGGACGCGGCTGCTCTGGGCGTGGTTCCGGGAAACGCAGCGGCGCCGACCCTGGGTCTCGCACA
TTCTTCACGTCCGTTCGCAGCGTCACCCGGATCTTCGCCGCTACCCTTGTGGGCCCCCCGGCGACGCTTC
CTGCTCCGCCCCTAAGTCGGGAAGGTTCCTTGCGGTTCGCGGCGTGCCGGACGTGACAAACGGAAGCCGC
ACGTCTCACTAGTACCCTCGCAGACGGACAGCGCCAGGGAGCAATGGCAGCGCGCCGACCGCGATGGGCT
GTGGCCAATAGCGGCTGCTCAGCAGGGCGCGCCGAGAGCAGCGGCCGGGAAGGGGCGGTGCGGGAGGCGG
GGTGTGGGGCGGTAGTGTGGGCCCTGTTCCTGCCCGCGCGGTGTTCCGCATTCTGCAAGCCTCCGGAGCG
CACGTCGGCAGTCGGCTCCCTCGTTGACCGAATCACCGACCTCTCTCCCCAGCAATTCACCATGGTTCCT
TTGTCTCAAGAAGAATCCACCCTCATTGAAAGAGCAACGGCTACAATCAACAGCATCCCCATCTCTGAAG
ACTACAGCGTCGCCAGCGCAGCTCTCTCTAGCGACGGCCGCATCTTCACTGGTGTCAATGTATATCATTT
TACTGGGGGACCTTGTGCAGAACTCGTGGTGCTGGGCACTGCTGCTGCTGCGGCAGCTGGCAACCTGACT
TGTATCGTCGCGATCGGAAATGAGAACAGGGGCATCTTGAGCCCCTGCGGACGGTGCCGACAGGTGCTTC
TCGATCTGCATCCTGGGATCAAAGCCATAGTGAAGGACAGTGATGGACAGCCGACGGCAGTTGGGATTCG
TGAATTGCTGCCCTCTGGTTATGTGTGGGAGGGCCCCGGTGCCGAAGGTAGAGGTTCTCTCCTCACTTGT
GGTGATGTTGAAGAAAACCCTGGTCCAATGTCTAGACTGGACAAGAGCAAAGTCATAAACTCTGCTCTGG
AATTACTCAATGAAGTCGGTATCGAAGGCCTGACGACAAGGAAACTCGCTCAAAAGCTGGGAGTTGAGCA
GCCTACCCTGTACTGGCACGTGAAGAACAAGCGGGCCCTGCTCGATGCCCTGGCAATCGAGATGCTGGAC
AGGCATCATACCCACTTCTGCCCCCTGGAAGGCGAGTCATGGCAAGACTTTCTGCGGAACAACGCCAAGT
CATTCCGCTGTGCTCTCCTCTCACATCGCGACGGGGCTAAAGTGCATCTCGGCACCCGCCCAACAGAGAA
ACAGTACGAAACCCTGGAAAATCAGCTCGCGTTCCTGTGTCAGCAAGGCTTCTCCCTGGAGAACGCACTG
TACGCTCTGTCCGCCGTGGGCCACTTTACACTGGGCTGCGTATTGGAGGATCAGGAGCATCAAGTAGCAA
AAGAGGAAAGAGAGACACCTACCACCGATTCTATGCCCCCACTTCTGAGACAAGCAATTGAGCTGTTCGA
CCATCAGGGAGCCGAACCTGCCTTCCTTTTCGGCCTGGAACTAATCATATGTGGCCTGGAGAAACAGCTA
AAGTGCGAAAGCGGCGGGCCGGCCGACGCCCTTGACGATTTTGACTTAGACATGCTCCCAGCCGATGCCC
TTGACGACTTTGACCTTGATATGCTGCCTGCTGACGCTCTTGACGATTTTGACCTTGACATGCTCCCCGG
GTAACTAAGTAAGGATCGATCCAAGATATCGTATTCTTAACTATGTTGCTCCTTTTACGCTATGTGGATA
CGCTGCTTTAATGCCTTTGTATCATGCTATTGCTTCCCGTATGGCTTTCATTTTCTCCTCCTTGTATAAA
TCCTGGTTGCTGTCTCTTTATGAGGAGTTGTGGCCCGTTGTCAGGCAACGTGGCGTGGTGTGCACTGTGT
TTGCTGACGCAACCCCCACTGGTTGGGGCATTGCCACCACCTGTCAGCTCCTTTCCGGGACTTTCGCTTT
CCCCCTCCCTATTGCCACGGCGGAACTCATCGCCGCCTGCCTTGCCCGCTGCTGGACAGGGGCTCGGCTG
TTGGGCACTGACAATTCCGTGGTGTTGTCGGGGAAGCTGACGTCCTTTCCATGGCTGCTCGCCTGTGTTG
CCACCTGGATTCTGCGCGGGACGTCCTTCTGCTACGTCCCTTCGGCCCTCAATCCAGCGGACCTTCCTTC
CCGCGGCCTGCTGCCGGCTCTGCGGCCTCTTCCGCGTCTTCGCCTTCGCCCTCAGACGAGTCGGATCTCC
CTTTGGGCCGCCTCCCCGCCTGTTTCGCCTCGGCGTCCGGACTAGAGGTACCTTTAAGACCAATGACTTA
CAAGGCAGCTGTAGATCTTAGCCACTTTTTAAAAGAAAAGGGGGGACTGGAAGGGCTAATTCACTCCCAA
CGAAGACAAGATCTGCTTTTTGCTTGTACTGGGTCTCTCTGGTTAGACCAGATCTGAGCCTGGGAGCTCT
CTGGCTAACTAGGGAACCCACTGCTTAAGCCTCAATAAAGCTTGCCTTGAGTGCTTCAAGTAGTGTGTGC
CCGTCTGTTGTGTGACTCTGGTAACTAGAGATCCCTCAGACCCTTTTAGTCAGTGTGGAAAATCTCTAGC
AGTAGTAGTTCATGTCATCTTATTATTCAGTATTTATAACTTGCAAAGAAATGAATATCAGAGAGTGAGA
GGAACTTGTTTATTGCAGCTTATAATGGTTACAAATAAAGCAATAGCATCACAAATTTCACAAATAAAGC
ATTTTTTTCACTGCATTCTAGTTGTGGTTTGTCCAAACTCATCAATGTATCTTA
